Addgene plasmid #105938: pCS2+-rasmKate
Purpose: in vitro transcription
Depositing lab: Caren Norden. Depositing organization: Max Planck Institute of Molecular Cell Biology and Genetics. Publication: Mitotic position and morphology of committed precursor cells in the zebrafish retina adapt to architectural changes upon tissue maturation. Weber IP, Ramos AP, Strzyz PJ, Leung LC, Young S, Norden C. Cell Rep. 2014 Apr 24;7(2):386-97. doi: 10.1016/j.celrep.2014.03.014. Epub 2014 Apr 3. PubMed 24703843.
Backbone
  Vector backbone: pCS2+
  Vector type: Bacterial Expression
Growth in bacteria
  Bacterial resistance: Ampicillin, 100 μg/mL
  Growth temperature: 37°C
  Growth strain: DH5alpha
  Copy number: High Copy
Gene/Insert
  Gene/Insert name: Ras
  Tag / fusion protein: mKate (N terminal on insert)
  Cloning method: Restriction Enzyme; 5′ cloning site unknown (unknown if destroyed); 3′ cloning site unknown (unknown if destroyed)
Terms and licenses: Academic/Nonprofit Terms; Industry Terms: Not Available to Industry
How to cite: pCS2+-rasmKate was a gift from Caren Norden (Addgene plasmid # 105938 ; http://n2t.net/addgene:105938 ; RRID:Addgene_105938)
