[The description below was written by a language model from this plasmid's Addgene catalogue record and pLannotate feature annotations shown in this document.]
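Description:
pCS2+-rasmKate is a pCS2+-based plasmid deposited as a template for in vitro transcription of mRNA encoding a Ras-tagged red fluorescent protein. It is maintained in E. coli as a high-copy plasmid through a ColE1/pUC-type origin and selected with ampicillin via the β-lactamase gene; an f1 origin and remnants of lacZα and the lac promoter/operator are backbone carry-overs.

In the 4,854 nt sequence obtained by the repository, the simian CMV IE94 enhancer/promoter sits immediately upstream of an SP6 promoter, followed by the mKate2 coding sequence, a short fragment of human H-Ras, and an SV40 polyadenylation signal, with T7 (partial) and T3 promoters in the opposite orientation downstream. mKate2 is therefore N-terminal and the Ras portion is only about 60 nt. This is consistent with a C-terminal Ras membrane-targeting motif rather than a full GTPase, although the record does not state this function explicitly. The arrangement allows SP6 polymerase to produce sense mRNA carrying the SV40 polyadenylation signal sequence, while the CMV IE94 promoter could also drive expression directly from DNA in vertebrate cells. The associated publication concerns precursor cells in the zebrafish retina, which suggests the transcript is used to label cells in embryos. The cloning sites are recorded as unknown.

The depositor-supplied sequence does not match. It is 8,440 nt, has no annotated SP6 or CMV IE94 promoter, and places the same mKate2–H-Ras fragment between Gateway attB1 and attB2 sites downstream of attB4 in a pBluescript-like backbone. It appears to describe a different, Gateway-assembled construct, so the repository sequence is the one that fits the pCS2+ description.
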