Features (pLannotate 1.2.2; 18 found; start..end, strand, type, name):
     34..462     -  rep_origin     f1 ori (sequence partly withheld): f1 bacteriophage origin of replication; arrow indicates direction of (+) strand synthesis
    467..622     -  CDS            lacZα (fragment): LacZα fragment of β-galactosidase; lacZ fragment
    630..648     +  promoter       T7 promoter: promoter for bacteriophage T7 RNA polymerase
   1324..1344    +  protein_bind   attB4: mutant version of attB; core recombination site for the Gateway® BP reaction BP Clonase™
   2865..2885    +  protein_bind   attB1: mutant version of attB; core recombination site for the Gateway® BP reaction BP Clonase™
   2891..3586    +  CDS            mKate2: mKate2 is a basic (constitutively fluorescent) red fluorescent protein published in 2009, derived from Entacmaea quadricolor. It is reported to be a rapidly-maturing monomer with moderate acid sensitivity.
   3602..3664    +  CDS            H-Ras (fragment): human small GTPase proto-oncoprotein
   3666..3687    -  protein_bind   attB2 (fragment): mutant version of attB; recombination site for the Gateway® BP reaction BP Clonase™
   3695..3829    -  polyA_signal   SV40 poly(A) signal: SV40 polyadenylation signal
   6203..6243    -  misc_feature   MCS (fragment): pBluescript multiple cloning site
   6256..6274    -  promoter       T3 promoter: promoter for bacteriophage T3 RNA polymerase
   6319..6335    -  protein_bind   lac operator: The lac repressor binds to the lac operator to inhibit transcription in E. coli. This inhibition can be relieved by adding lactose or isopropyl-β-D-thiogalactopyranoside (IPTG). lac repressor encoded by lacI
   6343..6373    -  promoter       lac promoter: promoter for the E. coli lac operon
   6388..6409    -  protein_bind   CAP binding site: CAP binding activates transcription in the presence of cAMP. E. coli catabolite activator protein
   6422..6514    -  CDS            lacI (fragment): lac repressor; lacI; The lac repressor binds to the lac operator to inhibit transcription in E. coli. This inhibition can be relieved by adding lactose or isopropyl-β-D-thiogalactopyranoside (IPTG).
   6697..7285    -  rep_origin     ori: high-copy-number ColE1/pMB1/pBR322/pUC origin of replication
   7456..8316    -  CDS            AmpR: β-lactamase; bla; confers resistance to ampicillin, carbenicillin, and related antibiotics
   8317..8421    -  promoter       AmpR promoter: bla
>Addgene plasmid #105938 | pCS2+-rasmKate | depositor full sequence | sequence record 200654 | pCS2+-rasmKate sequence 8440 bps
CCACCTAAATTGTAAGCGTTAATATTTTGTTAAAATTCGCGTTAAATTTTTGTTAAATCAGCTCATTTTT
TAACCAATAGGCCGAAATCGGCAAAATCCCTTATAAATCAAAAGAATAGACCGAGATAGGGT
[37 nt withheld, positions 133-169]
AAAGAACGTGGACTCCAACGTCAAAGG
[49 nt withheld, positions 197-245]
T
[91 nt withheld, positions 247-337]
G
[124 nt withheld, positions 339-462]
CCCATTCGCCATTCAGGCTGCGCAACTGTTGGGAAGGGCGATCGGTGCGGGCCTCTTCGCTATTACGCCA
GCTGGCGAAAGGGGGATGTGCTGCAAGGCGATTAAGTTGGGTAACGCCAGGGTTTTCCCAGTCACGACGT
TGTAAAACGACGGCCAGTGAGCGCGCGTAATACGACTCACTATAGGGCGAATTGGGTACAGGTCATTGCA
CAACACCAGAAATGCCCTCTGATCTGCAAAAGACGTGAATATCTGTTCAGACACCCATATCCACTCTGTT
CCACACAGGTCAGAGGTTTGTCCAGGAGTTCTTGACAGAGGTGTAAAAAGTACTCAAAAATTTTACTCAA
GTGAAAGTACAAGTACTTAGGGAAAATTTTACTCAATTAAAAGTAAAAGTATCTGGCTAGAATCTTACTT
GAGTAAAAGTAAAAAAGTACTCCATTAAAATTGTACTTGAGTATTAAGGAAGTAAAAGTAAAAGCAAGAA
AGAAAACTAGAGATTCTTGTTTAAGCTTTTAATCTCAAAAAACATTAAATGAAATGCATACAAGGTTTTA
TCCTGCTTTAGAACTGTTTGTATTTAATTATCAAACTATAAGACAGACAATCTAATGCCAGTACACGCTA
CTCAAAGTTGTAAAACCTCAGATTTAACTTCAGTAGAAGCTGATTCTCAAAATTGTTAGTGTCAAGCCTA
GCTCTTTTGGGGCTGAAAAGCAATCCTGCAGTGCTGAAAAGCCTCTCACAGGCAGCCGATGCGGGAAGAG
GTGTATTAGTCTTGATAGAGAGGCTGCAAATAGCAGGAAACGTGAGCAGAGACTCCCTGGTGTCTGAAAC
ACAGGCCAGATGGGCCGATATCAACTTTGTATAGAAAAGTTGCTTCAGGGGTGTCGCTTGGTTATTTCCA
AAAATCAAATTAATTTTATTAAACTATTAGAACGAGCATGTTTTGTCTATATGCTACAGAAGATAAAAAA
TAATAGGAGTTAACAGTTATAAAACAACACACTTTGTTTCTATTGATTGTTGACCACACTGGGGTCTCAT
TAAGTTAGATTAAAGACACACTAACTGGGTCAAAAGCAGCAGATTGATTTCATAGCACCAGGGTAAACTT
TCTAACACTTTTACGGCAATCATATACATTAAAATTAAATACAGACCACGACTGAACAAGGAGGATGATC
TCCAATATTAAACAAAGAGACTTGTGCCTATTTCTCTGAGGGTAAACATGACCTCTCAAGTTAGCAAGTT
GGTTTTAACACTACAAAAATAGTTAAGACTGCAATCCCAGAATAAAGTATTGGTTTTAACCAATCAATAT
AGTACAGTAAACATCCATTTGTTTTGTTGAAACGTTAAACAAATCTGACCAAAGCTATTAGCTTATATAA
AACAGGTTTGCCTTCTATGTAGCTGAAAACACCACAGGCCCGATTTTGCTACTGTGTAAAACATTTCAGC
AAGATTTTTTTATTGCATTTTTTTTTACTGAATCGTTCAAACATTTTATCATTTTAGTTTGTTCATTCAT
TGCAACTGGAAAAACAACACATCACACAACCGCACATATTTCAGCAATAAGTACAATAAAACACTCAAAT
AAAAAAAACATTTTAAATCTCTTTGTATTTTTGACCGCTGTTTCGCGTAATTTCACGGTAAAACTCTGGA
AATCTCCACTACATTCCTCTCAGCGGCTCCTCTCAATGACAGCTGAAGAAGTGACGCGGCTGCCTGCTGT
GTTTTGATTGGTCGAATTCACTGGAGGCTTCCAGAACAGTGTAGAGTCTGAACGGGTGCGCGCTCTGCTG
TATTTAAAGGGCGAAAGAGAGACCGCAGAGAAACTCAACCGAAGAGAAGCGACTTGACAAAGAAGAAAAG
AGCAGCCTGACAGGACTTTTTCCCCGACGAGGTGTTTATTCGCTCTATTTAAGAATCTACTGTAAGGTAA
GTCTCAATATATTGTACTCTATTGGCTAATCAGAATTATATAGAGATTATATGTACTTAATGTCAAAAAA
TCAACTTTGTATATGTAATCTTTTTACATGTGGACTGCCTATGTTCATCTTATTTTAGGTCTACTAGAAA
ATTATATTTCCCGTTTTCACAATAAGGATTTTTAAAAAAAGCAATGAACAGACGGGCATTTACTTTATGT
TGCTGACATTATTTTATATGAGCATAATAACCATAAATACTAGCAAATGTCCTAAATGAATTTGTGTTAA
TGTTGTCTACAAAAGAAAATTAGCGTTTTACTTGTACAACTAATAATAACTTGGTTATTAAGAGAATTTC
ACTTGTTGACTAGAAAAATCCTTTCATAATGAAACAATTGCACCATAAATTGTATAAATATAAAATTAAT
TCTAATTGTTTTTTTTTCCTGCCAAGTTTGTACAAAAAAGCAGGCTGGATGGTGAGCGAGCTGATTAAGG
AGAACATGCACATGAAGCTGTACATGGAGGGCACCGTGAACAACCACCACTTCAAGTGCACATCCGAGGG
CGAAGGCAAGCCCTACGAGGGCACCCAGACCATGAGAATCAAGGCGGTCGAGGGCGGCCCTCTCCCCTTC
GCCTTCGACATCCTGGCTACCAGCTTCATGTACGGCAGCAAAACCTTCATCAACCACACCCAGGGCATCC
CCGACTTCTTTAAGCAGTCCTTCCCCGAGGGCTTCACATGGGAGAGAGTCACCACATACGAAGACGGGGG
CGTGCTGACCGCTACCCAGGACACCAGCCTCCAGGACGGCTGCCTCATCTACAACGTCAAGATCAGAGGG
GTGAACTTCCCATCCAACGGCCCTGTGATGCAGAAGAAAACACTCGGCTGGGAGGCCTCCACCGAGACCC
TGTACCCCGCTGACGGCGGCCTGGAAGGCAGAGCCGACATGGCCCTGAAGCTCGTGGGCGGGGGCCACCT
GATCTGCAACTTGAAGACCACATACAGATCCAAGAAACCCGCTAAGAACCTCAAGATGCCCGGCGTCTAC
TATGTGGACAGAAGACTGGAAAGAATCAAGGAGGCCGACAAAGAGACCTACGTCGAGCAGCACGAGGTGG
CTGTGGCCAGATACTGCGACCTCCCTAGCAAACTGGGGCACAGAAGATCTCGTGGATCTAAGCTGAACCC
TCCTGATGAGAGTGGCCCCGGCTGCATGAGCTGCAAGTGTGTGCTCTCCTGAGACCCAGCTTTCTTGTAC
AAAGTTGATGTAGATCCAGACATGATAAGATACATTGATGAGTTTGGACAAACCACAACTAGAATGCAGT
GAAAAAAATGCTTTATTTGTGAAATTTGTGATGCTATTGCTTTATTTGTAACCATTATAAGCTGCAATAA
ACAAGTTAACAACAACAATTGCATTCATTTTATGTTTCAGGTTCAGGGGGAGGTGTGGGAGGTTTTTTAA
TTCGCGGCCGCGGCGCCAATGCATTGGGCCCTCGAGCATATGAGATCTGTCCCGATCTTTCTCTTCTGTG
CTGTCAATTTAGAGTAGTTTTTGAGGTAATTTGGGTGCATTCTCTGTAAAAACAACAAATAAATATTTAT
ATTGTATGCAATAAATGTAACAATTACACATACACTCTCTGATTACAGCATTAAAGGGTTAGTTCACCCA
AAAATGAAAAGATGTCATTAATGACTCACCCTCATGTCGTTCCAAGCCCGTAACACCTCCGTTCATCTTC
GGAACACAGTTTAAGATATTTTAGATTTAGTCCGAGAGCTTTCTGTCCCTCCACTGAAAATGTATGTACG
GTATACTGTCCATGTCCAGAAAGGTAATAAAAACATCAAAGTAGTCCATGTGACATCAGTGGGTTAGGTA
GAATTATTTGAAGCATCGAAAATACATTTTGGTCCAAAAATAACAAAACCTACGACTTTATTCAGCATTG
TAGCGTCACTGCGAAGTCGTGAACGCGGATTGACAACAGACCCGGAAGAGAATACAATGCCGAATAAAGT
CGTAGGTTTTGTTATTTTTGGACCAAAATGTATTCGATGCTTCAAAAAATTCTAACTAACCCACTGATGT
CACATGGACTACTTTGATGTTTTTATTACCTTTCTGGACATGGACAGTATACCGTACATACATTCTCAAT
GGAGGCACAGAAAGCTCTCGGACTAAATCTAAAATATCTTAAACTGTGTTCTGAAGATGAACGGAGGTCT
TACGGGCTTGGAACGACATGAGGGCGAGTCATTAATGACATTATTTTCATTTTTGGGTGAACTAACCCTT
TAATAAAACTGACATTTGCAGCCAATTGCACACTTTATAATGTTAAATACTTGTTGATTTTAGAAATACA
GTAGCATTTAGTGACAATCAAACATTAATTTTATTTCTGATTATATTGACAAAAACACAGGACTGTAAGG
CTGACATGACAGGGTGAATTGATTTCATTACATTAGTTTTGATGGTAACACTTTTACAATAAGGTTCGTT
AGTTAACTACATTAGTTAACATGAACTAATAATGAACTGCACGTATACATGTTAATTTCAACATTTACTA
ATACTTTATATCTTGTTAACATTAGTTAATGCACTGTGAACTAACATGAACAAACAATGAACATCTGTAT
TTCTATTAACTAACGTTAACAAAGATTAACAGATACAGTAACAAATGTATTGCTCATGGTTATTTAATGT
TAGTTAATACATGAACTAATCAACCTCATTGTAAAGTGTTACCGTTTTGACAATACAACATGTTTGGAAA
AAAATTTCTCGCTTGGTTTTCTTGTGTTTTGCATGAATTCAAACACAATGAGAGCACGGAATGATAATGA
TTATTCAAAGCTGCAATAGGCGCCAAATTTCCCGTGGACCTAACGTTACCAATTACAAATGCATTTTAGC
ATTTTATTACGTGAGCCTTATATTGTCAATCGCATGCATTAGTGAAAATAGGCCTACTACACATATAAAA
GGCGCGCCATCAACGTCAAAACATGCACACCCAAAAAAAAAAAAAAAAAAAAAAAAAAAAACTATCAGTA
AAACAAAATACTTAATGTACTTACCTCAATATGCTTCCTTAGGTTTGATGGCGAACTTTTGAAGGCCGAT
ATTTCTTTATTAAGCGGGAGACAGAGGACACATTTCATCTTGAATGAATCTTTATTTACACCACTTAAAG
AAAAGAATTCGCGAAGATACGGCCACGGGTGCTCTTGATCCTGTGGCTGATTTTGGACTGTGCTGCTCGC
AGCTGCTGATGAATCACATACTTCCTCCATTTTCTTCCACTGATTGACTGTTATAATTTCCCTAATTTCC
AGGTCAAGGTGCTGTGCATTGTGGTAATAGATGTGACATGACGTCACTTCCAAAGGACCAATGAACATGT
CTGACCAATTTCATATAATGTGAAAACGATTTTCATAGGCAGAATAAATAACATTTAAATTAAACTGGGC
ATCAGCGCAATTCAATTGGTTTGGTAATAGCAAGGGAAAATAGAATGAAGTGATCTCCAAAAAATAAGTA
CTTTTTGACTGTAAATAAAATTGTAAGGAGTAAAAAGTACTTTTTTTTCTAAAAAAATGTAATTAAGTAA
AAGTAAAAGTATTGATTTTTAATTGTACTCAAGTAAAGTAAAAATCCCCAAAAATAATACTTAAGTACAG
TAATCAAGTAAAATTACTCAAGTACTTTACACCTCTGGTTCTTGACCCCCTACCTTCAGCAAGCCCAGCA
GATCCACTAGTTCTAGAGCGGCCGCCACCGCGGTGGAGCTCCAGCTTTTGTTCCCTTTAGTGAGGGTTAA
TTGCGCGCTTGGCGTAATCATGGTCATAGCTGTTTCCTGTGTGAAATTGTTATCCGCTCACAATTCCACA
CAACATACGAGCCGGAAGCATAAAGTGTAAAGCCTGGGGTGCCTAATGAGTGAGCTAACTCACATTAATT
GCGTTGCGCTCACTGCCCGCTTTCCAGTCGGGAAACCTGTCGTGCCAGCTGCATTAATGAATCGGCCAAC
GCGCGGGGAGAGGCGGTTTGCGTATTGGGCGCTCTTCCGCTTCCTCGCTCACTGACTCGCTGCGCTCGGT
CGTTCGGCTGCGGCGAGCGGTATCAGCTCACTCAAAGGCGGTAATACGGTTATCCACAGAATCAGGGGAT
AACGCAGGAAAGAACATGTGAGCAAAAGGCCAGCAAAAGGCCAGGAACCGTAAAAAGGCCGCGTTGCTGG
CGTTTTTCCATAGGCTCCGCCCCCCTGACGAGCATCACAAAAATCGACGCTCAAGTCAGAGGTGGCGAAA
CCCGACAGGACTATAAAGATACCAGGCGTTTCCCCCTGGAAGCTCCCTCGTGCGCTCTCCTGTTCCGACC
CTGCCGCTTACCGGATACCTGTCCGCCTTTCTCCCTTCGGGAAGCGTGGCGCTTTCTCATAGCTCACGCT
GTAGGTATCTCAGTTCGGTGTAGGTCGTTCGCTCCAAGCTGGGCTGTGTGCACGAACCCCCCGTTCAGCC
CGACCGCTGCGCCTTATCCGGTAACTATCGTCTTGAGTCCAACCCGGTAAGACACGACTTATCGCCACTG
GCAGCAGCCACTGGTAACAGGATTAGCAGAGCGAGGTATGTAGGCGGTGCTACAGAGTTCTTGAAGTGGT
GGCCTAACTACGGCTACACTAGAAGGACAGTATTTGGTATCTGCGCTCTGCTGAAGCCAGTTACCTTCGG
AAAAAGAGTTGGTAGCTCTTGATCCGGCAAACAAACCACCGCTGGTAGCGGTGGTTTTTTTGTTTGCAAG
CAGCAGATTACGCGCAGAAAAAAAGGATCTCAAGAAGATCCTTTGATCTTTTCTACGGGGTCTGACGCTC
AGTGGAACGAAAACTCACGTTAAGGGATTTTGGTCATGAGATTATCAAAAAGGATCTTCACCTAGATCCT
TTTAAATTAAAAATGAAGTTTTAAATCAATCTAAAGTATATATGAGTAAACTTGGTCTGACAGTTACCAA
TGCTTAATCAGTGAGGCACCTATCTCAGCGATCTGTCTATTTCGTTCATCCATAGTTGCCTGACTCCCCG
TCGTGTAGATAACTACGATACGGGAGGGCTTACCATCTGGCCCCAGTGCTGCAATGATACCGCGAGACCC
ACGCTCACCGGCTCCAGATTTATCAGCAATAAACCAGCCAGCCGGAAGGGCCGAGCGCAGAAGTGGTCCT
GCAACTTTATCCGCCTCCATCCAGTCTATTAATTGTTGCCGGGAAGCTAGAGTAAGTAGTTCGCCAGTTA
ATAGTTTGCGCAACGTTGTTGCCATTGCTACAGGCATCGTGGTGTCACGCTCGTCGTTTGGTATGGCTTC
ATTCAGCTCCGGTTCCCAACGATCAAGGCGAGTTACATGATCCCCCATGTTGTGCAAAAAAGCGGTTAGC
TCCTTCGGTCCTCCGATCGTTGTCAGAAGTAAGTTGGCCGCAGTGTTATCACTCATGGTTATGGCAGCAC
TGCATAATTCTCTTACTGTCATGCCATCCGTAAGATGCTTTTCTGTGACTGGTGAGTACTCAACCAAGTC
ATTCTGAGAATAGTGTATGCGGCGACCGAGTTGCTCTTGCCCGGCGTCAATACGGGATAATACCGCGCCA
CATAGCAGAACTTTAAAAGTGCTCATCATTGGAAAACGTTCTTCGGGGCGAAAACTCTCAAGGATCTTAC
CGCTGTTGAGATCCAGTTCGATGTAACCCACTCGTGCACCCAACTGATCTTCAGCATCTTTTACTTTCAC
CAGCGTTTCTGGGTGAGCAAAAACAGGAAGGCAAAATGCCGCAAAAAAGGGAATAAGGGCGACACGGAAA
TGTTGAATACTCATACTCTTCCTTTTTCAATATTATTGAAGCATTTATCAGGGTTATTGTCTCATGAGCG
GATACATATTTGAATGTATTTAGAAAAATAAACAAATAGGGGTTCCGCGCACATTTCCCCGAAAAGTG
