Features (pLannotate 1.2.2; 16 found; start..end, strand, type, name):
      1..19      +  promoter       SP6 promoter: promoter for bacteriophage SP6 RNA polymerase
     69..764     +  CDS            mKate2: mKate2 is a basic (constitutively fluorescent) red fluorescent protein published in 2009, derived from Entacmaea quadricolor. It is reported to be a rapidly-maturing monomer with moderate acid sensitivity.
    780..842     +  CDS            H-Ras (fragment): human small GTPase proto-oncoprotein
    850..867     -  promoter       T7 promoter (fragment): promoter for bacteriophage T7 RNA polymerase
    872..1006    -  polyA_signal   SV40 poly(A) signal: SV40 polyadenylation signal
   1119..1137    -  promoter       T3 promoter: promoter for bacteriophage T3 RNA polymerase
   1182..1198    -  protein_bind   lac operator: The lac repressor binds to the lac operator to inhibit transcription in E. coli. This inhibition can be relieved by adding lactose or isopropyl-β-D-thiogalactopyranoside (IPTG). lac repressor encoded by lacI
   1206..1236    -  promoter       lac promoter: promoter for the E. coli lac operon
   1251..1272    -  protein_bind   CAP binding site: CAP binding activates transcription in the presence of cAMP. E. coli catabolite activator protein
   1285..1377    -  CDS            lacI (fragment): lac repressor; lacI; The lac repressor binds to the lac operator to inhibit transcription in E. coli. This inhibition can be relieved by adding lactose or isopropyl-β-D-thiogalactopyranoside (IPTG).
   1560..2148    -  rep_origin     ori: high-copy-number ColE1/pMB1/pBR322/pUC origin of replication
   2319..3179    -  CDS            AmpR: β-lactamase; bla; confers resistance to ampicillin, carbenicillin, and related antibiotics
   3180..3284    -  promoter       AmpR promoter: bla
   3337..3765    -  rep_origin     f1 ori (sequence partly withheld): f1 bacteriophage origin of replication; arrow indicates direction of (+) strand synthesis
   3770..3836    -  CDS            lacZα (fragment): LacZα fragment of β-galactosidase; lacZ fragment
   3843..4820    +  promoter       CMV IE94 promoter: enhancer/promoter region of simian cytomegalovirus major immediate early transcription unit IE94
>Addgene plasmid #105938 | pCS2+-rasmKate | addgene full sequence | sequence record 203904 | Addgene NGS Result
ATTTAGGTGACACTATAGAATACAAGCTACTTGTTCTTTTTGCAGGATCTAATTAGGATCCCGCCACCAT
GGTGAGCGAGCTGATTAAGGAGAACATGCACATGAAGCTGTACATGGAGGGCACCGTGAACAACCACCAC
TTCAAGTGCACATCCGAGGGCGAAGGCAAGCCCTACGAGGGCACCCAGACCATGAGAATCAAGGCGGTCG
AGGGCGGCCCTCTCCCCTTCGCCTTCGACATCCTGGCTACCAGCTTCATGTACGGCAGCAAAACCTTCAT
CAACCACACCCAGGGCATCCCCGACTTCTTTAAGCAGTCCTTCCCCGAGGGCTTCACATGGGAGAGAGTC
ACCACATACGAAGACGGGGGCGTGCTGACCGCTACCCAGGACACCAGCCTCCAGGACGGCTGCCTCATCT
ACAACGTCAAGATCAGAGGGGTGAACTTCCCATCCAACGGCCCTGTGATGCAGAAGAAAACACTCGGCTG
GGAGGCCTCCACCGAGACCCTGTACCCCGCTGACGGCGGCCTGGAAGGCAGAGCCGACATGGCCCTGAAG
CTCGTGGGCGGGGGCCACCTGATCTGCAACTTGAAGACCACATACAGATCCAAGAAACCCGCTAAGAACC
TCAAGATGCCCGGCGTCTACTATGTGGACAGAAGACTGGAAAGAATCAAGGAGGCCGACAAAGAGACCTA
CGTCGAGCAGCACGAGGTGGCTGTGGCCAGATACTGCGACCTCCCTAGCAAACTGGGGCACAGAAGATCT
CGTGGATCTAAGCTGAACCCTCCTGATGAGAGTGGCCCCGGCTGCATGAGCTGCAAGTGTGTGCTCTCCT
GATCTAGAACTATAGTGAGTCGTATTACGTAGATCCAGACATGATAAGATACATTGATGAGTTTGGACAA
ACCACAACTAGAATGCAGTGAAAAAAATGCTTTATTTGTGAAATTTGTGATGCTATTGCTTTATTTGTAA
CCATTATAAGCTGCAATAAACAAGTTAACAACAACAATTGCATTCATTTTATGTTTCAGGTTCAGGGGGA
GGTGTGGGAGGTTTTTTAATTCGCGGCCGCGGCGCCAATGCATTGGGCCCGGTACCCAGCTTTTGTTCCC
TTTAGTGAGGGTTAATTGCGCGCTTGGCGTAATCATGGTCATAGCTGTTTCCTGTGTGAAATTGTTATCC
GCTCACAATTCCACACAACATACGAGCCGGGAGCATAAAGTGTAAAGCCTGGGGTGCCTAATGAGTGAGC
TAACTCACATTAATTGCGTTGCGCTCACTGCCCGCTTTCCAGTCGGGAAACCTGTCGTGCCAGCTGCATT
AATGAATCGGCCAACGCGCGGGGAGAGGCGGTTTGCGTATTGGGCGCTCTTCCGCTTCCTCGCTCACTGA
CTCGCTGCGCTCGGTCGTTCGGCTGCGGCGAGCGGTATCAGCTCACTCAAAGGCGGTAATACGGTTATCC
ACAGAATCAGGGGATAACGCAGGAAAGAACATGTGAGCAAAAGGCCAGCAAAAGGCCAGGAACCGTAAAA
AGGCCGCGTTGCTGGCGTTTTTCCATAGGCTCCGCCCCCCTGACGAGCATCACAAAAATCGACGCTCAAG
TCAGAGGTGGCGAAACCCGACAGGACTATAAAGATACCAGGCGTTTCCCCCTGGAAGCTCCCTCGTGCGC
TCTCCTGTTCCGACCCTGCCGCTTACCGGATACCTGTCCGCCTTTCTCCCTTCGGGAAGCGTGGCGCTTT
CTCATAGCTCACGCTGTAGGTATCTCAGTTCGGTGTAGGTCGTTCGCTCCAAGCTGGGCTGTGTGCACGA
ACCCCCCGTTCAGCCCGACCGCTGCGCCTTATCCGGTAACTATCGTCTTGAGTCCAACCCGGTAAGACAC
GACTTATCGCCACTGGCAGCAGCCACTGGTAACAGGATTAGCAGAGCGAGGTATGTAGGCGGTGCTACAG
AGTTCTTGAAGTGGTGGCCTAACTACGGCTACACTAGAAGAACAGTATTTGGTATCTGCGCTCTGCTGAA
GCCAGTTACCTTCGGAAAAAGAGTTGGTAGCTCTTGATCCGGCAAACAAACCACCGCTGGTAGCGGTGGT
TTTTTTGTTTGCAAGCAGCAGATTACGCGCAGAAAAAAAGGATCTCAAGAAGATCCTTTGATCTTTTCTA
CGGGGTCTGACGCTCAGTGGAACGAAAACTCACGTTAAGGGATTTTGGTCATGAGATTATCAAAAAGGAT
CTTCACCTAGATCCTTTTAAATTAAAAATGAAGTTTTAAATCAATCTAAAGTATATATGAGTAAACTTGG
TCTGACAGTTACCAATGCTTAATCAGTGAGGCACCTATCTCAGCGATCTGTCTATTTCGTTCATCCATAG
TTGCCTGACTCCCCGTCGTGTAGATAACTACGATACGGGAGGGCTTACCATCTGGCCCCAGTGCTGCAAT
GATACCGCGAGACCCACGCTCACCGGCTCCAGATTTATCAGCAATAAACCAGCCAGCCGGAAGGGCCGAG
CGCAGAAGTGGTCCTGCAACTTTATCCGCCTCCATCCAGTCTATTAATTGTTGCCGGGAAGCTAGAGTAA
GTAGTTCGCCAGTTAATAGTTTGCGCAACGTTGTTGCCATTGCTACAGGCATCGTGGTGTCACGCTCGTC
GTTTGGTATGGCTTCATTCAGCTCCGGTTCCCAACGATCAAGGCGAGTTACATGATCCCCCATGTTGTGC
AAAAAAGCGGTTAGCTCCTTCGGTCCTCCGATCGTTGTCAGAAGTAAGTTGGCCGCAGTGTTATCACTCA
TGGTTATGGCAGCACTGCATAATTCTCTTACTGTCATGCCATCCGTAAGATGCTTTTCTGTGACTGGTGA
GTACTCAACCAAGTCATTCTGAGAATAGTGTATGCGGCGACCGAGTTGCTCTTGCCCGGCGTCAATACGG
GATAATACCGCGCCACATAGCAGAACTTTAAAAGTGCTCATCATTGGAAAACGTTCTTCGGGGCGAAAAC
TCTCAAGGATCTTACCGCTGTTGAGATCCAGTTCGATGTAACCCACTCGTGCACCCAACTGATCTTCAGC
ATCTTTTACTTTCACCAGCGTTTCTGGGTGAGCAAAAACAGGAAGGCAAAATGCCGCAAAAAAGGGAATA
AGGGCGACACGGAAATGTTGAATACTCATACTCTTCCTTTTTCAATATTATTGAAGCATTTATCAGGGTT
ATTGTCTCATGAGCGGATACATATTTGAATGTATTTAGAAAAATAAACAAATAGGGGTTCCGCGCACATT
TCCCCGAAAAGTGCCACCTAAATTGTAAGCGTTAATATTTTGTTAAAATTCGCGTTAAATTTTTGTTAAA
TCAGCTCATTTTTTAACCAATAGGCCGAAATCGGCAAAATCCCTTATAAATCAAAAGAATAGACCGAGAT
AGGGT
[37 nt withheld, positions 3436-3472]
AAAGAACGTGGACTCCAACGTCAAAGG
[49 nt withheld, positions 3500-3548]
T
[91 nt withheld, positions 3550-3640]
G
[124 nt withheld, positions 3642-3765]
CCCATTCGCCATTCAGGCTGCGCAACTGTTGGGAAGGGCGATCGGTGCGGGCCTCTTCGCTATTACGCCA
GTCGACCGCCAATTCAATATGGCGTATATGGACTCATGCCAATTCAATATGGTGGATCTGGACCTGTGCC
AATTCAATATGGCGTATATGGACTCGTGCCAATTCAATATGGTGGATCTGGACCCCAGCCAATTCAATAT
GGCGGACTTGGCACCATGCCAATTCAATATGGCGGACCTGGCACTGTGCCAACTGGGGAGGGGTCTACTT
GGCACGGTGCCAAGTTTGAGGAGGGGTCTTGGCCCTGTGCCAAGTCCGCCATATTGAATTGGCATGGTGC
CAATAATGGCGGCCATATTGGCTATATGCCAGGATCAATATATAGGCAATATCCAATATGGCCCTATGCC
AATATGGCTATTGGCCAGGTTCAATACTATGTATTGGCCCTATGCCATATAGTATTCCATATATGGGTTT
TCCTATTGACGTAGATAGCCCCTCCCAATGGGCGGTCCCATATACCATATATGGGGCTTCCTAATACCGC
CCATAGCCACTCCCCCATTGACGTCAATGGTCTCTATATATGGTCTTTCCTATTGACGTCATATGGGCGG
TCCTATTGACGTATATGGCGCCTCCCCCATTGACGTCAATTACGGTAAATGGCCCGCCTGGCTCAATGCC
CATTGACGTCAATAGGACCACCCACCATTGACGTCAATGGGATGGCTCATTGCCCATTCATATCCGTTCT
CACGCCCCCTATTGACGTCAATGACGGTAAATGGCCCACTTGGCAGTACATCAATATCTATTAATAGTAA
CTTGGCAAGTACATTACTATTGGAAGTACGCCAGGGTACATTGGCAGTACTCCCATTGACGTCAATGGCG
GTAAATGGCCCGCGATGGCTGCCAAGTACATCCCCATTGACGTCAATGGGGAGGGGCAATGACGCAAATG
GGCGTTCCATTGACGTAAATGGGCGGTAGGCGTGCCTAATGGGAGGTCTATATAAGCAATGCTCGTTTAG
GGAACCGCCATTCTGCCTGGGGACGTCGGAGCAAGCTTG
